>Addgene plasmid #156890 | pD649-HAsp-PDGFRA-Fc(DAPA)-AviTag-6xHis | addgene full sequence | sequence record 426810 | Addgene NGS Result
TTTCAATATTATTGAAGCATTTATCAGGGTTATTGTCTCATGAGCGGATACATATTTGAATGTATTTAGA
AAAATAAACAAATAGGGGTCAGTGTTACAACCAATTAACCAATTCTGAACATTATCGCGAGCCCATTTAT
ACCTGAATATGGCTCATAACACCCCTTGCTCATGACCAAAATCCCTTAACGTGAGTTACGCGCGCGTCGT
TCCACTGAGCGTCAGACCCCGTAGAAAAGATCAAAGGATCTTCTTGAGATCCTTTTTTTCTGCGCGTAAT
CTGCTGCTTGCAAACAAAAAAACCACCGCTACCAGCGGTGGTTTGTTTGCCGGATCAAGAGCTACCAACT
CTTTTTCCGAAGGTAACTGGCTTCAGCAGAGCGCAGATACCAAATACTGTTCTTCTAGTGTAGCCGTAGT
TAGCCCACCACTTCAAGAACTCTGTAGCACCGCCTACATACCTCGCTCTGCTAATCCTGTTACCAGTGGC
TGCTGCCAGTGGCGATAAGTCGTGTCTTACCGGGTTGGACTCAAGACGATAGTTACCGGATAAGGCGCAG
CGGTCGGGCTGAACGGGGGGTTCGTGCACACAGCCCAGCTTGGAGCGAACGACCTACACCGAACTGAGAT
ACCTACAGCGTGAGCTATGAGAAAGCGCCACGCTTCCCGAAGGGAGAAAGGCGGACAGGTATCCGGTAAG
CGGCAGGGTCGGAACAGGAGAGCGCACGAGGGAGCTTCCAGGGGGAAACGCCTGGTATCTTTATAGTCCT
GTCGGGTTTCGCCACCTCTGACTTGAGCGTCGATTTTTGTGATGCTCGTCAGGGGGGCGGAGCCTATGGA
AAAACGCCAGCAACGCGGCCTTTTTACGGTTCCTGGCCTTTTGCTGGCCTTTTGCTCACATGTTCTTTCC
TGCGTTATCCCCTGATTCTGTGGATAACCGTATTACCGCCTTTGAGTGAGCTGATACCGCTCGCCGCAGC
CGAACGACCGAGCGCAGCGAGTCAGTGAGCGAGGAAGCGGAAGGCGAGAGTAGGGAACTGCCAGGCATCA
AACTAAGCAGAAGGCCCCTGACGGATGGCCTTTTTGCGTTTCTACAAACTCTTTCTGTGTTGTAAAACGA
CGGCCAGTCTTAAGCTCGGGCCCCCTGGGCGGTTCTGATAACGAGTAATCGTTAATCCGCAAATAACGTA
AAAACCCGCTTCGGCGGGTTTTTTTATGGGGGGAGTTTAGGGAAAGAGCATTTGTCAGAATATTTAAGGG
CGCCTGTCACTTTGCTTGATATATGAGAATTATTTAACCTTATAAATGAGAAAAAAGCAACGCACTTTAA
ATAAGATACGTTGCTTTTTCGATTGATGAACACCTATAATTAAACTATTCATCTATTATTTATGATTTTT
TGTATATACAATATTTCTAGTTTGTTAAAGAGAATTAAGAAAATAAATCTCGAAAATAATAAAGGGAAAA
TCAGTTTTTGATATCAAAATTATACATGTCAACGATAATACAAAATATAATACAAACTATAAGATGTTAT
CAGTATTTATTATCATTTAGAATAAATTTTGTGTCGCCCTTAATTGTGAGCGGATAACAATTACGAGCTT
CATGCACAGTGGCGTTGACTCAATATTGGCCATTAGCCATATTATTCATTGGTTATATAGCATAAATCAA
TATTGGCTATTGGCCATTGCATACGTTGTATCTATATCATAATATGTACATTTATATTGGCTCATGTCCA
ATATGACCGCCATGTTGGCATTGATTATTGACTAGTTATTAATAGTAATCAATTACGGGGTCATTAGTTC
ATAGCCCATATATGGAGTTCCGCGTTACATAACTTACGGTAAATGGCCCGCCTGGCTGACCGCCCAACGA
CCCCCGCCCATTGACGTCAATAATGACGTATGTTCCCATAGTAACGCCAATAGGGACTTTCCATTGACGT
CAATGGGTGGAGTATTTACGGTAAACTGCCCACTTGGCAGTACATCAAGTGTATCATATGCCAAGTACGC
CCCCTATTGACGTCAATGACGGTAAATGGCCCGCCTGGCATTATGCCCAGTACATGACCTTATGGGACTT
TCCTACTTGGCAGTACATCTACGTATTAGTCATCGCTATTACCATGGTGATGCGGTTTTGGCAGTACATC
AATGGGCGTGGATAGCGGTTTGACTCACGGGGATTTCCAAGTCTCCACCCCATTGACGTCAATGGGAGTT
TGTTTTGGCACCAAAATCAACGGGACTTTCCAAAATGTCGTAACAACTCCGCCCCATTGACGCAAATGGG
CGGTAGGCGTGTACGGTGGGAGGTCTATATAAGCAGAGCTCGTTTAGTGAACCGTCAGATCGCCTGGAGA
CGCCATCCACGCTGTTTTGACCTCCATAGAAGACACCGGGACCGATCCAGCCTCCGCGGCCGGGAACGGT
GCATTGGAACGCGGATTCCCCGTGCCAAGAGTGACGTAAGTACCGCCTATAGAGTCTATAGGCCCACCCC
CTTGGCTTCGTTAGAACGCGGCTACAATTAATACATAACCTTATGTATCATACACATACGATTTAGGTGA
CACTATAGAATAACATCCACTTTGCCTTTCTCTCCACAGGTGTCCACTCCCAGGTCCAACTGCACCTCGG
TTCTATCGAAAACGCGCCTGCTAGCGCCACCATGAAGACCATCATTGCCCTGAGCTACATCTTCTGCCTG
GTGTTCGCTGCGGCCGCCCAATTGAGCCTGCCTAGCATCCTGCCTAACGAGAACGAGAAGGTGGTGCAGC
TGAACAGCAGCTTCAGCCTGAGATGCTTCGGCGAGTCTGAGGTGTCCTGGCAGTACCCCATGAGCGAAGA
GGAATCCAGCGACGTGGAAATCCGGAACGAGGAAAACAACAGCGGCCTGTTCGTGACCGTGCTGGAAGTG
TCTAGCGCCTCTGCCGCTCACACCGGCCTGTACACCTGTTACTACAATCACACCCAGACCGAAGAGAACG
AGCTGGAAGGCCGGCACATCTACATCTACGTGCCCGATCCTGACGTGGCCTTTGTGCCTCTGGGCATGAC
CGACTACCTGGTCATCGTGGAAGATGACGACAGCGCCATCATTCCCTGCCGGACCACAGATCCTGAGACA
CCCGTGACACTGCACAACAGCGAAGGCGTGGTGCCTGCCAGCTACGATAGCAGACAGGGCTTCAACGGCA
CCTTCACAGTGGGCCCTTATATCTGCGAGGCCACCGTGAAGGGCAAGAAGTTCCAGACAATCCCCTTCAA
CGTGTACGCCCTGAAGGCCACCTCTGAGCTGGACCTGGAAATGGAAGCCCTGAAAACCGTGTACAAGAGC
GGCGAGACAATCGTCGTGACCTGCGCCGTGTTCAACAACGAGGTGGTGGACCTGCAGTGGACATACCCCG
GCGAAGTGAAAGGCAAGGGCATCACCATGCTGGAAGAGATCAAGGTGCCCAGCATCAAGCTGGTGTACAC
ACTGACAGTGCCCGAAGCCACAGTGAAGGACAGCGGCGATTATGAGTGTGCCGCCAGACAGGCCACCAGA
GAAGTCAAAGAAATGAAGAAAGTGACCATCAGCGTGCACGAGAAGGGCTTCATCGAGATCAAGCCCACCT
TCAGCCAGCTGGAAGCCGTGAACCTGCACGAAGTGAAGCACTTCGTGGTGGAAGTGCGGGCCTATCCTCC
ACCTAGAATCTCTTGGCTGAAGAACAATCTGACCCTGATCGAGAACCTGACCGAGATCACCACCGATGTG
GAAAAGATCCAAGAGATCCGGTACAGGTCCAAGCTGAAACTGATCCGGGCCAAAGAAGAGGACTCCGGCC
ACTACACAATCGTGGCCCAGAATGAGGACGCCGTGAAGTCCTACACCTTCGAGCTGCTGACACAGGTGCC
CTCCAGCATCCTGGATCTGGTGGATGATCACCACGGCTCTACAGGCGGCCAGACAGTCAGATGTACAGCC
GAGGGAACCCCTCTGCCTGACATCGAATGGATGATCTGCAAGGACATCAAGAAGTGCAACAACGAAACCA
GCTGGACCATCCTGGCCAACAACGTGTCCAACATCATCACAGAGATCCACAGCCGGGACCGCAGCACAGT
TGAGGGCAGAGTGACATTCGCCAAGGTGGAAGAGACTATCGCCGTGCGGTGCCTGGCCAAGAATCTGCTG
GGAGCCGAGAACCGGGAACTGAAACTGGTGGCCCCTACACTGAGAAGCGAGCTGACAGTTGCTGGCGCGC
CGGGCGGCGACAAGACCCACACCTGCCCCCCCTGCCCAGCTCCAGAACTGCTGGGAGGGCCTTCCGTGTT
CCTGTTCCCCCCCAAGCCCAAGGACACCCTGATGATCAGCAGGACCCCCGAGGTGACCTGCGTGGTGGTG
GCCGTGTCCCACGAGGACCCAGAGGTGAAGTTCAACTGGTACGTGGACGGCGTGGAGGTGCACAACGCCA
AGACCAAGCCCAGAGAGGAGCAGTACAACAGCACCTACAGGGTGGTGTCCGTGCTGACCGTGCTGCACCA
GGACTGGCTGAACGGCAAAGAATACAAGTGCAAAGTCTCCAACAAGGCCCTGGCTGCCCCAATCGAAAAG
ACAATCAGCAAGGCCAAGGGCCAGCCACGGGAGCCCCAGGTGTACACCCTGCCCCCCAGCCGGGAGGAGA
TGACCAAGAACCAGGTGTCCCTGACCTGTCTGGTGAAGGGCTTCTACCCCAGCGATATCGCCGTGGAGTG
GGAGAGCAACGGCCAGCCCGAGAACAACTACAAGACCACCCCCCCAGTGCTGGACAGCGACGGCAGCTTC
TTCCTGTACAGCAAGCTGACCGTGGACAAGTCCAGGTGGCAGCAGGGCAACGTGTTCAGCTGCAGCGTGA
TGCACGAGGCCCTGCACAACCACTACACCCAGAAGTCCCTGAGCCTGAGCCCCGGCGGCAGCGGTCTTAA
TGATATTTTCGAGGCTCAGAAGATTGAGTGGCATGAACACCACCACCATCACCACTAAGGCCGGCCTGTA
GTCACTGGCACAACGCGTTACCCGGTAAGCCAATCGGGTATACACGGTCGTCATACTGCAGACAGGGTTC
TTCTACTTTGCAAGATAGTCTTGAGTAGTAAAATAAATAGATAGAGAAAATCAGCCTCGACTGTGCCTTC
TAGTTGCCAGCCATCTGTTGTTTGCCCCTCCCCCGTGCCTTCCTTGACCCTGGAAGGTGCCACTCCCACT
GTCCTTTCCTAATAAAATGAGGAAATTGCATCACAACACTCAACCCTATCTCGGTCTATTCTTTTGATTT
ATAAGGGATTTTGCCGATTTCGGCCTATTGGTTAAAAAATGAGCTGATTTAACAAAAATTTAACGCGAAT
TAATTCTGTGGAATGTGTGTCAGTTAGGGTGTGGAAAGTCCCCAGGCTCCCCAGCAGGCAGAAGTATGCA
AAGCATGCATCTCAATTAGTCAGCAACCAGGTGTGGAAAGTCCCCAGGCTCCCCAGCAGGCAGAAGTATG
CAAAGCATGCATCTCAATTAGTCAGCAACCATAGTCCCGCCCCTAACTCCGCCCATCCCGCCCCTAACTC
CGCCCAGTTCCGCCCATTCTCCGCCCCATGGCTGACTAATTTTTTTTATTTATGCAGAGGCCGAGGCCGC
CTCTGCCTCTGAGCTATTCCAGAAGTAGTGAGGAGGCTTTTTTGGAGGCCTAGGCTTTTGCAAAAAGCTC
CCGGGAGCTTGTATATCCATTTTCGGATCTGATCAGCACGTGTTGACAATTAATCATCGGCATAGTATAT
CGGCATAGTATAATACGACAAGGTGAGGAACTAAACCATGACCGAGTACAAGCCCACGGTGCGCCTCGCC
ACCCGCGACGACGTCCCCAGGGCCGTACGCACCCTCGCCGCCGCGTTCGCCGACTACCCCGCCACGCGCC
ACACCGTCGATCCGGACCGCCACATCGAGCGGGTCACCGAGCTGCAAGAACTCTTCCTCACGCGCGTCGG
GCTCGACATCGGCAAGGTGTGGGTCGCGGACGACGGCGCCGCGGTGGCGGTCTGGACCACGCCGGAGAGC
GTCGAAGCGGGGGCGGTGTTCGCCGAGATCGGCCCGCGCATGGCCGAGTTGAGCGGTTCCCGGCTGGCCG
CGCAGCAACAGATGGAAGGCCTCCTGGCGCCGCACCGGCCCAAGGAGCCCGCGTGGTTCCTGGCCACCGT
CGGCGTCTCGCCCGACCACCAGGGCAAGGGTCTGGGCAGCGCCGTCGTGCTCCCCGGAGTGGAGGCGGCC
GAGCGCGCCGGGGTGCCCGCCTTCCTGGAGACATCCGCGCCCCGCAACCTCCCCTTCTACGAGCGGCTCG
GCTTCACCGTCACCGCCGACGTCGAGGTGCCCGAAGGACCGCGCACCTGGTGCATGACCCGCAAGCCCGG
TGCCTGACACGTGCTACGAGATTTCGATTCCACCGCCGCCTTCTATGAAAGGTTGGGCTTCGGAATCGTT
TTCCGGGACGCCGGCTGGATGATCCTCCAGCGCGGGGATCTCATGCTGGAGTTCTTCGCCCACCCCAACT
TGTTTATTGCAGCTTATAATGGTTACAAATAAAGCAATAGCATCACAAATTTCACAAATAAAGCATTTTT
TTCACTGCATTCTAGTTGTGGTTTGTCCAAACTCATCAATGTATCTTATCATGTCTGTATACCGTCGACC
TCTAGCTAGAGCTTGGCGTAATCATGGTCATTACCAATGCTTAATCAGTGAGGCACCTATCTCAGCGATC
TGTCTATTTCGTTCATCCATAGTTGCCTGACTCCCCGTCGTGTAGATAACTACGATACGGGAGGGCTTAC
CATCTGGCCCCAGCGCTGCGATGATACCGCGAGAACCACGCTCACCGGCTCCGGATTTATCAGCAATAAA
CCAGCCAGCCGGAAGGGCCGAGCGCAGAAGTGGTCCTGCAACTTTATCCGCCTCCATCCAGTCTATTAAT
TGTTGCCGGGAAGCTAGAGTAAGTAGTTCGCCAGTTAATAGTTTGCGCAACGTTGTTGCCATCGCTACAG
GCATCGTGGTGTCACGCTCGTCGTTTGGTATGGCTTCATTCAGCTCCGGTTCCCAACGATCAAGGCGAGT
TACATGATCCCCCATGTTGTGCAAAAAAGCGGTTAGCTCCTTCGGTCCTCCGATCGTTGTCAGAAGTAAG
TTGGCCGCAGTGTTATCACTCATGGTTATGGCAGCACTGCATAATTCTCTTACTGTCATGCCATCCGTAA
GATGCTTTTCTGTGACTGGTGAGTACTCAACCAAGTCATTCTGAGAATAGTGTATGCGGCGACCGAGTTG
CTCTTGCCCGGCGTCAATACGGGATAATACCGCGCCACATAGCAGAACTTTAAAAGTGCTCATCATTGGA
AAACGTTCTTCGGGGCGAAAACTCTCAAGGATCTTACCGCTGTTGAGATCCAGTTCGATGTAACCCACTC
GTGCACCCAACTGATCTTCAGCATCTTTTACTTTCACCAGCGTTTCTGGGTGAGCAAAAACAGGAAGGCA
AAATGCCGCAAAAAAGGGAATAAGGGCGACACGGAAATGTTGAATACTCATATTCTTCCTT
Features (pLannotate 1.2.2; 21 found; start..end, strand, type, name):
    119..143     -  CDS            KanR (fragment): aminoglycoside phosphotransferase; aph(3')-Ia; confers resistance to kanamycin
    254..842     +  rep_origin     ori: high-copy-number ColE1/pMB1/pBR322/pUC origin of replication
   1067..1084    +  terminator     rrnB T2 terminator (fragment): transcription terminator T2 from the E. coli rrnB gene
   1109..1128    -  CDS            lacZα (fragment): LacZα fragment of β-galactosidase; lacZ fragment
   1584..1600    +  protein_bind   lac operator: The lac repressor binds to the lac operator to inhibit transcription in E. coli. This inhibition can be relieved by adding lactose or isopropyl-β-D-thiogalactopyranoside (IPTG). lac repressor encoded by lacI
   1843..2146    +  enhancer       CMV enhancer: human cytomegalovirus immediate early enhancer
   2147..2350    +  promoter       CMV promoter: human cytomegalovirus (CMV) immediate early promoter
   2486..2529    +  intron         CMV intron (fragment): modified intron A from human cytomegalovirus
   2581..2599    +  promoter       SP6 promoter: promoter for bacteriophage SP6 RNA polymerase
   2603..2640    +  CDS            IgH signal sequence (fragment): signal sequence from the mouse immunoglobulin heavy chain variable region
   2710..4269    +  CDS            PDGFRA (fragment): PGFRA_HUMAN - Also known as PDGFR2, RHEPDGFRA. Experimental evidence at protein level: Swiss-Prot protein existence level 1. Tyrosine-protein kinase that acts as a cell-surface receptor for PDGFA, PDGFB and PDGFC and plays an essential role in the regulation of embryonic development, cell proliferation, survival and chemotaxis. Depending on the context, promotes or inhibits cell proliferation and cell migration. Plays an important role in the differentiation of bone marrow-derived mesenchymal stem cells. Required for normal skeleton development and cephalic closure during embryonic development
   4279..4956    +  CDS            IGHG1 (fragment): IGHG1_HUMAN - Experimental evidence at protein level: Swiss-Prot protein existence level 1. Constant region of immunoglobulin heavy chains. Immunoglobulins, also known as antibodies, are membrane-bound or secreted glycoproteins produced by B lymphocytes. In the recognition phase of humoral immunity, the membrane-bound immunoglobulins serve as receptors which, upon binding of a specific antigen, trigger the clonal expansion and differentiation of B lymphocytes into immunoglobulins- secreting plasma cells. Secreted immunoglobulins mediate the effector phase of humoral immunity, which results in
   5171..5282    +  polyA_signal   bGH poly(A) signal: bovine growth hormone polyadenylation signal
   5283..5391    +  rep_origin     f1 ori (fragment): f1 bacteriophage origin of replication; arrow indicates direction of (+) strand synthesis
   5405..5734    +  promoter       SV40 promoter: SV40 enhancer and early promoter
   5782..5829    +  promoter       EM7 promoter: synthetic bacterial promoter&nbsp
   5848..6447    +  CDS            PuroR (fragment): puromycin N-acetyltransferase; pac from Streptomyces; confers resistance to puromycin
   6457..6582    +  CDS            ble (fragment): BLE_KLEPN - Experimental evidence at protein level: Swiss-Prot protein existence level 1. Binding protein with a strong affinity to the bleomycin family of antibiotics. Binds to CL990; an antimitotic-antibiotic compound. From Klebsiella pneumoniae.
   6577..6698    +  polyA_signal   SV40 poly(A) signal: SV40 polyadenylation signal
   6751..7611    -  CDS            AmpR: β-lactamase; bla; confers resistance to ampicillin, carbenicillin, and related antibiotics
   7614..89      -  promoter       AmpR promoter (fragment) (across the origin): bla
