[The description below was written by a language model from this plasmid's Addgene catalogue record and pLannotate feature annotations shown in this document.]
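Description:
pD649-HAsp-PDGFRA-Fc(DAPA)-AviTag-6xHis is a mammalian expression plasmid built on the pD649 backbone for producing a secreted, Fc-fused form of the extracellular domain of human PDGFRA (platelet-derived growth factor receptor alpha, CD140A). It is propagated in E. coli as a high-copy plasmid through a ColE1/pUC-type origin and selected with ampicillin via a β-lactamase gene. The sequenced record is 7,621 nt. The annotation also shows an SV40 early promoter/EM7 promoter cassette driving a puromycin N-acetyltransferase coding region followed by an SV40 poly(A) signal. This could allow puromycin selection in mammalian cells, although the catalogue entry does not list a mammalian selection marker. Short kanamycin-resistance, lacZα, ble and f1 ori matches are annotated only as fragments and are probably backbone remnants.

Expression is driven by the CMV immediate-early enhancer and promoter, followed by a fragment of CMV intron A, and terminates at a bovine growth hormone poly(A) signal. An SP6 promoter lies just upstream of the coding region and serves as the 5′ sequencing primer site. The open reading frame begins with a signal peptide (the "HAsp" of the name; the automated annotation matches part of it to an immunoglobulin heavy-chain signal sequence) that directs the product into the secretory pathway. The PDGFRA ectodomain, cloned between preserved NotI and AscI sites, is fused at its C terminus to a human IgG1 Fc carrying the D265A and P329A (DAPA) substitutions, changes generally used to reduce Fc effector function. Per the catalogue, the Fc is followed by an AviTag for site-specific biotinylation and a 6xHis tag for metal-affinity purification, though neither tag is annotated in the feature table. The plasmid belongs to a collection made for screening interactions among human immunoglobulin-superfamily cell-surface proteins. The depositor notes that some members may carry an IS4-like transposase insertion upstream of the CMV promoter; none is annotated here.
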