Addgene plasmid #156890: pD649-HAsp-PDGFRA-Fc(DAPA)-AviTag-6xHis
Purpose: Mammalian expression of cell-surface protein extracellular domain fused to Fc(DAPA)-Avi-6xHis. Protein is secreted from cells.
Depositing lab: Chris Garcia. Depositing organization: Stanford University. Publication: A Human IgSF Cell-Surface Interactome Reveals a Complex Network of Protein-Protein Interactions. Wojtowicz WM, Vielmetter J, Fernandes RA, Siepe DH, Eastman CL, Chisholm GB, Cox S, Klock H, Anderson PW, Rue SM, Miller JJ, Glaser SM, Bragstad ML, Vance J, Lam AW, Lesley SA, Zinn K, Garcia KC. Cell. 2020 Aug 20;182(4):1027-1043.e17. doi: 10.1016/j.cell.2020.07.025. PubMed 32822567.
Backbone
  Vector backbone: pD649
  Backbone size w/o insert (bp): 6106
  Vector type: Mammalian Expression
Growth in bacteria
  Bacterial resistance: Ampicillin, 100 μg/mL
  Growth temperature: 37°C
  Growth strain: DH5alpha
  Copy number: High Copy
Gene/Insert
  Gene/Insert name: PDGFRA (alt name: PGFRA)
  Species: H. sapiens (human)
  Insert size (bp): 1515
  Mutation: Fc region of human IgG contains D265A and P329A mutations (DAPA)
  Entrez Gene: PDGFRA (a.k.a. CD140A, PDGFR-2, PDGFR2)
  Promoter: CMV/SP6
  Tag / fusion protein: Fc(DAPA)-AviTag-6xHis (C terminal on backbone)
  Cloning method: Restriction Enzyme; 5′ cloning site GCGGCCGC (not destroyed); 3′ cloning site GGCGCGCC (not destroyed)
  Sequencing primers: 5′ ATTTAGGTGACACTATAG; 3′ CACGTACCAGTTGAACTTCACC
Resource information
  A portion of this plasmid was derived from a plasmid made by: synthesis by ThermoFisher
Terms and licenses: Academic/Nonprofit Terms; Industry Terms: Not Available to Industry
Depositor comments: Some plasmids in this collection may have an IS4-like element ISVsa5 family transposase upstream of the CMV promoter.
How to cite: pD649-HAsp-PDGFRA-Fc(DAPA)-AviTag-6xHis was a gift from Chris Garcia (Addgene plasmid # 156890 ; http://n2t.net/addgene:156890 ; RRID:Addgene_156890)
