>Addgene plasmid #156890 | pD649-HAsp-PDGFRA-Fc(DAPA)-AviTag-6xHis | depositor partial sequence | sequence record 302890 | insert (extracellular domain)
CAATTGAGCCTGCCTAGCATCCTGCCTAACGAGAACGAGAAGGTGGTGCAGCTGAACAGCAGCTTCAGCC
TGAGATGCTTCGGCGAGTCTGAGGTGTCCTGGCAGTACCCCATGAGCGAAGAGGAATCCAGCGACGTGGA
AATCCGGAACGAGGAAAACAACAGCGGCCTGTTCGTGACCGTGCTGGAAGTGTCTAGCGCCTCTGCCGCT
CACACCGGCCTGTACACCTGTTACTACAATCACACCCAGACCGAAGAGAACGAGCTGGAAGGCCGGCACA
TCTACATCTACGTGCCCGATCCTGACGTGGCCTTTGTGCCTCTGGGCATGACCGACTACCTGGTCATCGT
GGAAGATGACGACAGCGCCATCATTCCCTGCCGGACCACAGATCCTGAGACACCCGTGACACTGCACAAC
AGCGAAGGCGTGGTGCCTGCCAGCTACGATAGCAGACAGGGCTTCAACGGCACCTTCACAGTGGGCCCTT
ATATCTGCGAGGCCACCGTGAAGGGCAAGAAGTTCCAGACAATCCCCTTCAACGTGTACGCCCTGAAGGC
CACCTCTGAGCTGGACCTGGAAATGGAAGCCCTGAAAACCGTGTACAAGAGCGGCGAGACAATCGTCGTG
ACCTGCGCCGTGTTCAACAACGAGGTGGTGGACCTGCAGTGGACATACCCCGGCGAAGTGAAAGGCAAGG
GCATCACCATGCTGGAAGAGATCAAGGTGCCCAGCATCAAGCTGGTGTACACACTGACAGTGCCCGAAGC
CACAGTGAAGGACAGCGGCGATTATGAGTGTGCCGCCAGACAGGCCACCAGAGAAGTCAAAGAAATGAAG
AAAGTGACCATCAGCGTGCACGAGAAGGGCTTCATCGAGATCAAGCCCACCTTCAGCCAGCTGGAAGCCG
TGAACCTGCACGAAGTGAAGCACTTCGTGGTGGAAGTGCGGGCCTATCCTCCACCTAGAATCTCTTGGCT
GAAGAACAATCTGACCCTGATCGAGAACCTGACCGAGATCACCACCGATGTGGAAAAGATCCAAGAGATC
CGGTACAGGTCCAAGCTGAAACTGATCCGGGCCAAAGAAGAGGACTCCGGCCACTACACAATCGTGGCCC
AGAATGAGGACGCCGTGAAGTCCTACACCTTCGAGCTGCTGACACAGGTGCCCTCCAGCATCCTGGATCT
GGTGGATGATCACCACGGCTCTACAGGCGGCCAGACAGTCAGATGTACAGCCGAGGGAACCCCTCTGCCT
GACATCGAATGGATGATCTGCAAGGACATCAAGAAGTGCAACAACGAAACCAGCTGGACCATCCTGGCCA
ACAACGTGTCCAACATCATCACAGAGATCCACAGCCGGGACCGCAGCACAGTTGAGGGCAGAGTGACATT
CGCCAAGGTGGAAGAGACTATCGCCGTGCGGTGCCTGGCCAAGAATCTGCTGGGAGCCGAGAACCGGGAA
CTGAAACTGGTGGCCCCTACACTGAGAAGCGAGCTGACAGTTGCT
